Addgene plasmid #208873: pGEX-4T1-MBP-TEV-NAP1_delta-TBK1 (L226Q/L233Q)
Purpose: For expression in E. coli of NAP1 (delta-TBK1)
Depositing lab: Sascha Martens. Depositing organization: University of Vienna. Publication: Control of mitophagy initiation and progression by the TBK1 adaptors NAP1 and SINTBAD. Adriaenssens E, Nguyen TN, Sawa-Makarska J, Khuu G, Schuschnig M, Shoebridge S, Watts EM, Csalyi KD, Padman BS, Lazarou M, Martens S. bioRxiv September 25, 202 10.1101/2023.09.25.559255.
Backbone
  Vector backbone: pGEX-4T1
  Vector type: Bacterial Expression
Growth in bacteria
  Bacterial resistance: Ampicillin, 100 μg/mL
  Growth temperature: 37°C
  Growth strain: DH5alpha
  Copy number: Unknown
Gene/Insert
  Gene/Insert name: NAP1
  Species: H. sapiens (human)
  Mutation: L226Q/L233Q (disrupts TBK1 binding)
  Entrez Gene: AZI2 (a.k.a. AZ2, NAP1, TILP)
  Tag / fusion protein: MBP-TEV (N terminal on insert)
  Cloning method: Gibson Cloning
Terms and licenses: Academic/Nonprofit Terms; Industry Terms: Not Available to Industry
How to cite: pGEX-4T1-MBP-TEV-NAP1_delta-TBK1 (L226Q/L233Q) was a gift from Sascha Martens (Addgene plasmid # 208873 ; http://n2t.net/addgene:208873 ; RRID:Addgene_208873)
