[The description below was written by a language model from this plasmid's Addgene catalogue record and pLannotate feature annotations shown in this document.]
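Description:
pGEX-4T1-MBP-TEV-NAP1_delta-TBK1 (L226Q/L233Q) is a 6.6 kb bacterial expression plasmid built on the pGEX-4T1 backbone for producing a mutant form of human NAP1 (gene symbol AZI2) in E. coli. It replicates from a ColE1/pMB1-type origin and is selected with ampicillin through the β-lactamase (AmpR) gene and its own promoter. The feature table also shows short remnants of the pBR322 rop and bom regions, a lacZα fragment with its lac promoter and operator, and a small fragment of E. coli genomic sequence. These are backbone leftovers rather than functional parts of the payload.

Expression is driven by the strong hybrid tac promoter followed by a lac operator. The plasmid carries its own lacI gene, so transcription is held off by the lac repressor until it is relieved with IPTG. Although pGEX vectors normally supply a GST tag, no GST is annotated here. Instead, the open reading frame begins directly with a signal-sequence-free maltose binding protein (MBP), which stays in the cytosol and serves as a solubility and affinity tag. MBP is followed by a TEV protease recognition site and then the NAP1 coding sequence, so the tag can be cleaved off after purification. The insert was assembled by Gibson cloning.

NAP1 is an adaptor that binds and activates the kinase TBK1. The L226Q/L233Q substitutions are recorded as disrupting TBK1 binding, making this a TBK1-binding-deficient variant. The construct is intended for recombinant protein production, and the associated work concerns the roles of the TBK1 adaptors NAP1 and SINTBAD in mitophagy. The mutant protein would plausibly serve there as a comparison to wild-type NAP1, though the record does not state this.
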