Features (pLannotate 1.2.2; 18 found; start..end, strand, type, name):
    183..211     +  promoter       tac promoter: strong E. coli promoter; hybrid between the trp and lac UV5 promoters
    219..235     +  protein_bind   lac operator: The lac repressor binds to the lac operator to inhibit transcription in E. coli. This inhibition can be relieved by adding lactose or isopropyl-β-D-thiogalactopyranoside (IPTG). lac repressor encoded by lacI
    258..1358    +  CDS            MBP: maltose binding protein from E. coli; malE (mutated); This version of the gene does not encode a signal sequence, so MBP will remain in the cytosol.
   1383..1402    +  CDS            TEV site (fragment): tobacco etch virus (TEV) protease recognition and cleavage site
   1410..2585    +  CDS            AZI2: AZI2_HUMAN - Also known as NAP1, TBKBP2. Experimental evidence at protein level: Swiss-Prot protein existence level 1. Adapter protein which binds TBK1 and IKBKE playing a role in antiviral innate immunity. Activates serine/threonine-protein kinase TBK1 and facilitates its oligomerization. Enhances the phosphorylation of NF-kappa-B p65 subunit RELA by TBK1. Promotes TBK1-induced as well as TNF-alpha or PMA-induced activation of NF-kappa-B. Participates in IFNB promoter activation via TICAM1. From Homo sapiens (Human).
   2633..2672    +  CDS            rop (fragment): Rop protein, which maintains plasmids at low copy number; rop
   2774..2814    +  misc_feature   bom (fragment): basis of mobility region from pBR322
   2919..3023    +  promoter       AmpR promoter: bla
   3024..3884    +  CDS            AmpR: β-lactamase; bla; confers resistance to ampicillin, carbenicillin, and related antibiotics
   4055..4643    +  rep_origin     ori: high-copy-number ColE1/pMB1/pBR322/pUC origin of replication
   4829..4880    -  misc_feature   bom (fragment): basis of mobility region from pBR322
   4887..4964    +  promoter       lacI promoter: lacI
   4965..6047    +  CDS            lacI: lac repressor; lacI; The lac repressor binds to the lac operator to inhibit transcription in E. coli. This inhibition can be relieved by adding lactose or isopropyl-β-D-thiogalactopyranoside (IPTG).
   6060..6081    +  protein_bind   CAP binding site: CAP binding activates transcription in the presence of cAMP. E. coli catabolite activator protein
   6096..6126    +  promoter       lac promoter: promoter for the E. coli lac operon
   6134..6150    +  protein_bind   lac operator: The lac repressor binds to the lac operator to inhibit transcription in E. coli. This inhibition can be relieved by adding lactose or isopropyl-β-D-thiogalactopyranoside (IPTG). lac repressor encoded by lacI
   6170..6343    +  CDS            lacZα: LacZα fragment of β-galactosidase; lacZ fragment
   6607..107     -  CDS            yciV (fragment) (across the origin): RNAAM_ECOLI - Also known as trpH From Escherichia coli (strain K12).
>Addgene plasmid #208873 | pGEX-4T1-MBP-TEV-NAP1_delta-TBK1 (L226Q/L233Q) | addgene full sequence | sequence record 423068 | Addgene NGS Result
AGCTTATCGACTGTACGGTGCACCAATGCTTCTGGCGTCAGGCAGCCATCGGAAGCTGTGGTATGGCTGT
GCAGGTCGTAAATCACTGCATAATTCGTGTCGCTCAAGGCGCACTCCCGTTCTGGATAATGTTTTTTGCG
CCGACATCATAACGGTTCTGGCAAATATTCTGAAATGAGCTGTTGACAATTAATCATCGGCTCGTATAAT
GTGTGGAATTGTGAGCGGATAACAATTTCACACAGGAAACAGTATTCATGAAAATCGAAGAAGGTAAACT
GGTAATCTGGATTAACGGCGATAAAGGCTATAACGGTCTCGCTGAAGTCGGTAAGAAATTCGAGAAAGAT
ACCGGAATTAAAGTCACCGTTGAGCATCCGGATAAACTGGAAGAGAAATTCCCACAGGTTGCGGCAACTG
GCGATGGCCCTGACATTATCTTCTGGGCACACGACCGCTTTGGTGGCTACGCTCAATCTGGCCTGTTGGC
TGAAATCACCCCGGACAAAGCGTTCCAGGACAAGCTGTATCCGTTTACCTGGGATGCCGTACGTTACAAC
GGCAAGCTGATTGCTTACCCGATCGCTGTTGAAGCGTTATCGCTGATTTATAACAAAGATCTGCTGCCGA
ACCCGCCAAAAACCTGGGAAGAGATCCCGGCGCTGGATAAAGAACTGAAAGCGAAAGGTAAGAGCGCGCT
GATGTTCAACCTGCAAGAACCGTACTTCACCTGGCCGCTGATTGCTGCTGACGGGGGTTATGCGTTCAAG
TATGAAAACGGCAAGTACGACATTAAAGACGTGGGCGTGGATAACGCTGGCGCGAAAGCGGGTCTGACCT
TCCTGGTTGACCTGATTAAAAACAAACACATGAATGCAGACACCGATTACTCCATCGCAGAAGCTGCCTT
TAATAAAGGCGAAACAGCGATGACCATCAACGGCCCGTGGGCATGGTCCAACATCGACACCAGCAAAGTG
AATTATGGTGTAACGGTACTGCCGACCTTCAAGGGTCAACCATCCAAACCGTTCGTTGGCGTGCTGAGCG
CAGGTATTAACGCCGCCAGTCCGAACAAAGAGCTGGCAAAAGAGTTCCTCGAAAACTATCTGCTGACTGA
TGAAGGTCTGGAAGCGGTTAATAAAGACAAACCGCTGGGTGCCGTAGCGCTGAAGTCTTACGAGGAAGAG
TTGGCGAAAGATCCACGTATTGCCGCCACTATGGAAAACGCCCAGAAAGGTGAAATCATGCCGAACATCC
CGCAGATGTCCGCTTTCTGGTATGCCGTGCGTACTGCGGTGATCAACGCCGCCAGCGGTCGTCAGACTGT
CGATGAAGCCCTGAAAGACGCGCAGACTAATTCGAGCTCGGCTCCGGAATTCGAAAACCTGTATTTTCAG
GGAGGAGGAATGGATGCACTGGTAGAAGATGATATCTGTATTCTGAATCATGAAAAAGCCCATAAGAGAG
ATACAGTGACTCCAGTTTCAATATATTCAGGAGATGAATCTGTTGCTTCCCATTTTGCTCTTGTCACTGC
ATATGAAGACATCAAAAAACGACTTAAGGATTCAGAGAAAGAGAACTCTTTGTTAAAGAAGAGAATAAGA
TTTTTGGAAGAAAAGCTAATAGCTCGATTTGAAGAAGAAACAAGTTCCGTGGGACGAGAACAAGTAAATA
AGGCCTATCATGCATATCGAGAGGTTTGCATTGATAGAGATAATTTGAAGAGCAAACTGGACAAAATGAA
TAAAGACAACTCTGAATCTTTGAAAGTATTGAATGAGCAGCTACAATCTAAAGAAGTAGAACTCCTCCAG
CTGAGGACAGAGGTGGAAACTCAGCAGGTGATGAGGAATTTAAATCCACCTTCATCAAACTGGGAGGTGG
AAAAGTTGAGCTGTGACCTGAAGATCCATGGTTTGGAACAAGAGCTGGAACTGATGAGGAAAGAATGTAG
CGATCTCAAAATAGAACTACAGAAAGCCAAACAAACGGATCCATATCAGGAAGACAATCTGAAGAGCAGA
GATCTCCAAAAACTAAGCATTTCAAGTGATAATATGCAGCATGCATACTGGGAACAGAAGAGAGAAATGT
CTAATCAACATCTGGTGACTCAAGTACAAGCTGAACTACTAAGAAAACTGAAAACCTCAACTGCAATCAA
GAAAGCCTGTGCCCCTGTAGGATGCAGTGAAGACCTTGGAAGAGACAGCACAAAACTGCACTTGATGAAT
TTTACTGCAACATACACAAGACATCCCCCTCTCTTACCAAATGGCAAAGCTCTTTGTCATACCACATCTT
CCCCTTTACCAGGAGATGTAAAGGTTTTATCAGAGAAAGCAATCCTCCAATCATGGACAGACAATGAGAG
ATCCATTCCTAATGATGGTACATGCTTTCAGGAACACAGTTCTTATGGCAGAAATTCTCTGGAAGACAAT
TCCTGGGTATTTCCAAGTCCTCCTAAATCAAGTGAGACAGCATTTGGGGAAACTAAAACTAAAACTTTGC
CTTTACCCAACCTTCCACCACTGCATTACTTGGATCAACATAATCAGAACTGCCTTTATAAGAATTAATG
ACCCGGGTGACTCGAGCGGCCGCATCGTGACTGACTGACGATCTGCCTCGCGCGTTTCGGTGATGACGGT
GAAAACCTCTGACACATGCAGCTCCCGGAGACGGTCACAGCTTGTCTGTAAGCGGATGCCGGGAGCAGAC
AAGCCCGTCAGGGCGCGTCAGCGGGTGTTGGCGGGTGTCGGGGCGCAGCCATGACCCAGTCACGTAGCGA
TAGCGGAGTGTATAATTCTTGAAGACGAAAGGGCCTCGTGATACGCCTATTTTTATAGGTTAATGTCATG
ATAATAATGGTTTCTTAGACGTCAGGTGGCACTTTTCGGGGAAATGTGCGCGGAACCCCTATTTGTTTAT
TTTTCTAAATACATTCAAATATGTATCCGCTCATGAGACAATAACCCTGATAAATGCTTCAATAATATTG
AAAAAGGAAGAGTATGAGTATTCAACATTTCCGTGTCGCCCTTATTCCCTTTTTTGCGGCATTTTGCCTT
CCTGTTTTTGCTCACCCAGAAACGCTGGTGAAAGTAAAAGATGCTGAAGATCAGTTGGGTGCACGAGTGG
GTTACATCGAACTGGATCTCAACAGCGGTAAGATCCTTGAGAGTTTTCGCCCCGAAGAACGTTTTCCAAT
GATGAGCACTTTTAAAGTTCTGCTATGTGGCGCGGTATTATCCCGTGTTGACGCCGGGCAAGAGCAACTC
GGTCGCCGCATACACTATTCTCAGAATGACTTGGTTGAGTACTCACCAGTCACAGAAAAGCATCTTACGG
ATGGCATGACAGTAAGAGAATTATGCAGTGCTGCCATAACCATGAGTGATAACACTGCGGCCAACTTACT
TCTGACAACGATCGGAGGACCGAAGGAGCTAACCGCTTTTTTGCACAACATGGGGGATCATGTAACTCGC
CTTGATCGTTGGGAACCGGAGCTGAATGAAGCCATACCAAACGACGAGCGTGACACCACGATGCCTGCAG
CAATGGCAACAACGTTGCGCAAACTATTAACTGGCGAACTACTTACTCTAGCTTCCCGGCAACAATTAAT
AGACTGGATGGAGGCGGATAAAGTTGCAGGACCACTTCTGCGCTCGGCCCTTCCGGCTGGCTGGTTTATT
GCTGATAAATCTGGAGCCGGTGAGCGTGGGTCTCGCGGTATCATTGCAGCACTGGGGCCAGATGGTAAGC
CCTCCCGTATCGTAGTTATCTACACGACGGGGAGTCAGGCAACTATGGATGAACGAAATAGACAGATCGC
TGAGATAGGTGCCTCACTGATTAAGCATTGGTAACTGTCAGACCAAGTTTACTCATATATACTTTAGATT
GATTTAAAACTTCATTTTTAATTTAAAAGGATCTAGGTGAAGATCCTTTTTGATAATCTCATGACCAAAA
TCCCTTAACGTGAGTTTTCGTTCCACTGAGCGTCAGACCCCGTAGAAAAGATCAAAGGATCTTCTTGAGA
TCCTTTTTTTCTGCGCGTAATCTGCTGCTTGCAAACAAAAAAACCACCGCTACCAGCGGTGGTTTGTTTG
CCGGATCAAGAGCTACCAACTCTTTTTCCGAAGGTAACTGGCTTCAGCAGAGCGCAGATACCAAATACTG
TCCTTCTAGTGTAGCCGTAGTTAGGCCACCACTTCAAGAACTCTGTAGCACCGCCTACATACCTCGCTCT
GCTAATCCTGTTACCAGTGGCTGCTGCCAGTGGCGATAAGTCGTGTCTTACCGGGTTGGACTCAAGACGA
TAGTTACCGGATAAGGCGCAGCGGTCGGGCTGAACGGGGGGTTCGTGCACACAGCCCAGCTTGGAGCGAA
CGACCTACACCGAACTGAGATACCTACAGCGTGAGCTATGAGAAAGCGCCACGCTTCCCGAAGGGAGAAA
GGCGGACAGGTATCCGGTAAGCGGCAGGGTCGGAACAGGAGAGCGCACGAGGGAGCTTCCAGGGGGAAAC
GCCTGGTATCTTTATAGTCCTGTCGGGTTTCGCCACCTCTGACTTGAGCGTCGATTTTTGTGATGCTCGT
CAGGGGGGCGGAGCCTATGGAAAAACGCCAGCAACGCGGCCTTTTTACGGTTCCTGGCCTTTTGCTGGCC
TTTTGCTCACATGTTCTTTCCTGCGTTATCCCCTGATTCTGTGGATAACCGTATTACCGCCTTTGAGTGA
GCTGATACCGCTCGCCGCAGCCGAACGACCGAGCGCAGCGAGTCAGTGAGCGAGGAAGCGGAAGAGCGCC
TGATGCGGTATTTTCTCCTTACGCATCTGTGCGGTATTTCACACCGCATAAATTCCGACACCATCGAATG
GCGCAAAACCTTTCGCGGTATGGCATGATAGCGCCCGGAAGAGAGTCAATTCAGGGTGGTGAATGTGAAA
CCAGTAACGTTATACGATGTCGCAGAGTATGCCGGTGTCTCTTATCAGACCGTTTCCCGCGTGGTGAACC
AGGCCAGCCACGTTTCTGCGAAAACGCGGGAAAAAGTGGAAGCGGCGATGGCGGAGCTGAATTACATTCC
CAACCGCGTGGCACAACAACTGGCGGGCAAACAGTCGTTGCTGATTGGCGTTGCCACCTCCAGTCTGGCC
CTGCACGCGCCGTCGCAAATTGTCGCGGCGATTAAATCTCGCGCCGATCAACTGGGTGCCAGCGTGGTGG
TGTCGATGGTAGAACGAAGCGGCGTCGAAGCCTGTAAAGCGGCGGTGCACAATCTTCTCGCGCAACGCGT
CAGTGGGCTGATCATTAACTATCCGCTGGATGACCAGGATGCCATTGCTGTGGAAGCTGCCTGCACTAAT
GTTCCGGCGTTATTTCTTGATGTCTCTGACCAGACACCCATCAACAGTATTATTTTCTCCCATGAAGACG
GTACGCGACTGGGCGTGGAGCATCTGGTCGCATTGGGTCACCAGCAAATCGCGCTGTTAGCGGGCCCATT
AAGTTCTGTCTCGGCGCGTCTGCGTCTGGCTGGCTGGCATAAATATCTCACTCGCAATCAAATTCAGCCG
ATAGCGGAACGGGAAGGCGACTGGAGTGCCATGTCCGGTTTTCAACAAACCATGCAAATGCTGAATGAGG
GCATCGTTCCCACTGCGATGCTGGTTGCCAACGATCAGATGGCGCTGGGCGCAATGCGCGCCATTACCGA
GTCCGGGCTGCGCGTTGGTGCGGATATCTCGGTAGTGGGATACGACGATACCGAAGACAGCTCATGTTAT
ATCCCGCCGTTAACCACCATCAAACAGGATTTTCGCCTGCTGGGGCAAACCAGCGTGGACCGCTTGCTGC
AACTCTCTCAGGGCCAGGCGGTGAAGGGCAATCAGCTGTTGCCCGTCTCACTGGTGAAAAGAAAAACCAC
CCTGGCGCCCAATACGCAAACCGCCTCTCCCCGCGCGTTGGCCGATTCATTAATGCAGCTGGCACGACAG
GTTTCCCGACTGGAAAGCGGGCAGTGAGCGCAACGCAATTAATGTAAGTTAGCTCACTCATTAGGCACCC
CAGGCTTTACACTTTATGCTTCCGGCTCGTATGTTGTGTGGAATTGTGAGCGGATAACAATTTCACACAG
GAAACAGCTATGACCATGATTACGGATTCACTGGCCGTCGTTTTACAACGTCGTGACTGGGAAAACCCTG
GCGTTACCCAACTTAATCGCCTTGCAGCACATCCCCCTTTCGCCAGCTGGCGTAATAGCGAAGAGGCCCG
CACCGATCGCCCTTCCCAACAGTTGCGCAGCCTGAATGGCGAATGGCGCTTTGCCTGGTTTCCGGCACCA
GAAGCGGTGCCGGAAAGCTGGCTGGAGTGCGATCTTCCTGAGGCCGATACTGTCGTCGTCCCCTCAAACT
GGCAGATGCACGGTTACGATGCGCCCATCTACACCAACGTGACCTATCCCATTACGGTCAATCCGCCGTT
TGTTCCCACGGAGAATCCGACGGGTTGTTACTCGCTCACATTTAATGTTGATGAAAGCTGGCTACAGGAA
GGCCAGACGCGAATTATTTTTGATGGCGTTGGAATT
